Addgene plasmid #17794: p2xFLAGhYAP2-S127A
Depositing lab: Marius Sudol. Publication: WW domain-containing protein YAP associates with ErbB-4 and acts as a co-transcriptional activator for the carboxyl-terminal fragment of ErbB-4 that translocates to the nucleus. Komuro A, Nagai M, Navin NE, Sudol M. J Biol Chem. 2003 Aug 29. 278(35):33334-41. 10.1074/jbc.M305597200 PubMed 12807903.
Backbone
  Vector backbone: p2xFLAG-CMV2
  Backbone size w/o insert (bp): 4662
  Vector type: Mammalian Expression
Growth in bacteria
  Bacterial resistance: Ampicillin, 100 μg/mL
  Growth temperature: 37°C
  Growth strain: DH5alpha
  Copy number: High Copy
Gene/Insert
  Gene/Insert name: Yes-kinase associated protein (alt names: YAP2, YAP65 mutant; YAP2-S127A mutant; YAP2)
  Species: H. sapiens (human)
  Insert size (bp): 1600
  Mutation: Serine 127 to Alanine
  GenBank ID: NM_006106
  Entrez Gene: YAP1 (a.k.a. COB1, YAP, YAP-1, YAP2, YAP65, YKI)
  Tag / fusion protein: 2xFlag (N terminal on insert)
  Cloning method: Restriction Enzyme
  Sequencing primers: 5′ N/A
Terms and licenses: Academic/Nonprofit Terms; Industry Terms: Not Available to Industry
Depositor comments: YAP was cloned in my lab
How to cite: p2xFLAGhYAP2-S127A was a gift from Marius Sudol (Addgene plasmid # 17794 ; http://n2t.net/addgene:17794 ; RRID:Addgene_17794)
