[The description below was written by a language model from this plasmid's Addgene catalogue record.]
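Description:
p2xFLAGhYAP2-S127A is a mammalian expression plasmid built on the p2xFLAG-CMV2 backbone (about 4.7 kb without insert) and carrying a roughly 1.6 kb human cDNA for Yes-kinase associated protein, the YAP2 isoform of the YAP1 gene. It is maintained in E. coli as a high-copy plasmid under ampicillin selection. The record lists no mammalian selection marker and includes no feature table, so the origin of replication, polyadenylation signal and other backbone elements are not itemised. The promoter is also not stated explicitly, although the backbone name indicates a CMV-driven vector, which would give strong constitutive expression in transfected mammalian cells.

The open reading frame is fused at its N terminus to a tandem (2x) FLAG epitope, allowing the expressed protein to be detected by western blotting or immunofluorescence and recovered by immunoprecipitation with anti-FLAG antibodies. The insert carries a single point mutation replacing serine 127 with alanine. From general knowledge, Ser127 is a major regulatory phosphorylation site on YAP. Its phosphorylation promotes 14-3-3 binding and cytoplasmic retention, so the alanine substitution is commonly used as a phosphorylation-resistant form that favours nuclear localisation and co-activator activity. The record itself does not describe this phenotype.

The associated work concerns YAP as a WW domain-containing transcriptional co-activator that associates with ErbB-4 and its nuclear carboxyl-terminal fragment. The plasmid therefore suits transient overexpression studies comparing mutant and wild-type YAP2 in protein interaction, localisation and transcriptional reporter assays.
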