>Addgene plasmid #17794 | p2xFLAGhYAP2-S127A | addgene partial sequence | sequence record 23720 | 17794 with CMV-F
ATTAGCAGAGCTCGTTTGTGAACCGTCAGAATTGATCTACCATGGACTACAAAGACGATGACGATNAGCT
TGCGGCCGCGAATTCAAGCTTAGTCACCATGGACTACAAAGACGATGACGATAAAGCAAGGCTCGAATCG
GTACCTAAGGATCCCGGGCAGCAGCCGCCGCCTCAACCGGCCCCCCAGGGCCAAGGGCAGCCGCCTTCGC
AGCCCCCGCAGGGGCAGGGCCCGCCGTCCGGACCCGGGCAACCGGCACCCGCGGCGACCCAGGCGGCGCC
GCAGGCACCCCCCGCCGGGCATCAGATCGTGCACGTCCGCGGGGACTCGGAGACCGACCTGGAGGCGCTC
TTCAACGCCGTCATGAACCCCAAGACGGCCAACGTGCCCCAGACCGTGCCCATGAGGCTCCGGAAGCTGC
CCGACTCCTTCTTCAAGCCGCCGGAGCCCAAATCCCACTCCCGACAGGCCAGTACTGATGCAGGCACTGC
AGGAGCCCTGACTCCACAGCATGTTCGAGCTCATGCCTCTCCAGCTTCTCTGCAGTTGGGAGCTGTTTCT
CCTGGGACACTGACCCCCACTGGAGTAGTCTCTGGCCNAGCAGCTANACCCACAGCTCAGCATCTTCGAC
AGTCTTCTTTTGAGATACCTGATGATGTACCTCTGCCAGCAGTTGGGANATGGCAAAGACATTTTTTGGN
CTNCAATANTTTNAATCANATCGATCAAACACAACTTGGCNGGACCCNNGGAAGCCTTGTNTCNGATNGA
ACNTNCANCCCCACTTCCACANTGCAGAAAATTGAGAATCGCTNAGTCTTTTCTN
